>Addgene plasmid #204361 | hKCNQ5(WT).ires.mScarlet-pcDNA3 | addgene full sequence | sequence record 404005 | Addgene NGS Result
CCCCCTAACGTTACTGGCCGAAGCCGCTTGGAATAAGGCCGGTGTGCGTTTGTCTATATGTTATTTTCCA
CCATATTGCCGTCTTTTGGCAATGTGAGGGCCCGGAAACCTGGCCCTGTCTTCTTGACGAGCATTCCTAG
GGGTCTTTCCCCTCTCGCCAAAGGAATGCAAGGTCTGTTGAATGTCGTGAAGGAAGCAGTTCCTCTGGAA
GCTTCTTGAAGACAAACAACGTCTGTAGCGACCCTTTGCAGGCAGCGGAACCCCCCACCTGGCGACAGGT
GCCTCTGCGGCCAAAAGCCACGTGTATAAGATACACCTGCAAAGGCGGCACAACCCCAGTGCCACGTTGT
GAGTTGGATAGTTGTGGAAAGAGTCAAATGGCTCTCCTCAAGCGTATTCAACAAGGGGCTGAAGGATGCC
CAGAAGGTACCCCATTGTATGGGATCTGATCTGGGGCCTCGGTGCACATGCTTTACATGTGTTTAGTCGA
GGTTAAAAAAACGTCTAGGCCCCCCGAACCACGGGGACGTGGTTTTCCTTTGAAAAACACGATGATAATA
TGGCCACAACCCGCGGCCGCCACCATGGTCTCCAAAGGAGAAGCGGTCATTAAAGAGTTCATGAGGTTCA
AGGTTCATATGGAAGGCTCCATGAATGGTCATGAGTTCGAGATTGAAGGGGAGGGTGAGGGGAGACCTTA
TGAGGGCACTCAGACAGCGAAATTGAAGGTGACAAAGGGAGGACCTCTCCCGTTCAGTTGGGACATATTG
TCACCGCAATTTATGTATGGTTCTAGAGCCTTCACTAAGCACCCTGCCGACATCCCAGATTACTACAAGC
AATCCTTCCCTGAGGGCTTTAAGTGGGAGAGAGTAATGAATTTTGAAGATGGCGGGGCAGTCACAGTAAC
ACAAGATACATCCCTGGAAGATGGAACACTTATCTACAAAGTTAAGCTCAGAGGAACGAATTTTCCACCG
GACGGTCCAGTGATGCAAAAAAAAACAATGGGTTGGGAAGCATCTACAGAGCGACTGTACCCTGAAGACG
GTGTGCTGAAGGGGGACATCAAAATGGCCCTGCGACTTAAGGATGGAGGGCGCTATTTGGCAGATTTCAA
GACTACTTACAAAGCCAAAAAGCCTGTACAAATGCCTGGAGCTTACAACGTGGATAGGAAGCTTGATATT
ACCAGTCACAATGAAGATTATACAGTGGTAGAACAATATGAACGCTCAGAAGGTCGCCACAGCACTGGAG
GCATGGATGAGTTGTACAAGTAGGCTAGCACTAGAGGGCCCTATTCTATAGTGTCACCTAAATGCTAGAG
CTCGCTGATCAGCCTCGACTGTGCCTTCTAGTTGCCAGCCATCTGTTGTTTGCCCCTCCCCCGTGCCTTC
CTTGACCCTGGAAGGTGCCACTCCCACTGTCCTTTCCTAATAAAATGAGGAAATTGCATCGCATTGTCTG
AGTAGGTGTCATTCTATTCTGGGGGGTGGGGTGGGGCAGGACAGCAAGGGGGAGGATTGGGAAGACAATA
GCAGGCATGCTGGGGATGCGGTGGGCTCTATGGCTTCTGAGGCGGAAAGAACCAGCTGGGGCTCTAGGGG
GTATCCCC
[124 nt withheld, positions 1619-1742]
C
[91 nt withheld, positions 1744-1834]
A
[49 nt withheld, positions 1836-1884]
CCTTTGACGTTGGAGTCCACGTTCTTT
[37 nt withheld, positions 1912-1948]
ACCCTATCTCGGTCTATTCTTTTGATTTATAAGGGATTTTGCCGATTTCGGCCTATTGGTTAAAAAATGA
GCTGATTTAACAAAAATTTAACGCGAATTAATTCTGTGGAATGTGTGTCAGTTAGGGTGTGGAAAGTCCC
CAGGCTCCCCAGCAGGCAGAAGTATGCAAAGCATGCATCTCAATTAGTCAGCAACCAGGTGTGGAAAGTC
CCCAGGCTCCCCAGCAGGCAGAAGTATGCAAAGCATGCATCTCAATTAGTCAGCAACCATAGTCCCGCCC
CTAACTCCGCCCATCCCGCCCCTAACTCCGCCCAGTTCCGCCCATTCTCCGCCCCATGGCTGACTAATTT
TTTTTATTTATGCAGAGGCCGAGGCCGCCTCTGCCTCTGAGCTATTCCAGAAGTAGTGAGGAGGCTTTTT
TGGAGGCCTAGGCTTTTGCAAAAAGCTCCCGGGAGCTTGTATATCCATTTTCGGATCTGATCAAGAGACA
GGATGAGGATCGTTTCGCATGATTGAACAAGATGGATTGCACGCAGGTTCTCCGGCCGCTTGGGTGGAGA
GGCTATTCGGCTATGACTGGGCACAACAGACAATCGGCTGCTCTGATGCCGCCGTGTTCCGGCTGTCAGC
GCAGGGGCGCCCGGTTCTTTTTGTCAAGACCGACCTGTCCGGTGCCCTGAATGAACTGCAGGACGAGGCA
GCGCGGCTATCGTGGCTGGCCACGACGGGCGTTCCTTGCGCAGCTGTGCTCGACGTTGTCACTGAAGCGG
GAAGGGACTGGCTGCTATTGGGCGAAGTGCCGGGGCAGGATCTCCTGTCATCTCACCTTGCTCCTGCCGA
GAAAGTATCCATCATGGCTGATGCAATGCGGCGGCTGCATACGCTTGATCCGGCTACCTGCCCATTCGAC
CACCAAGCGAAACATCGCATCGAGCGAGCACGTACTCGGATGGAAGCCGGTCTTGTCGATCAGGATGATC
TGGACGAAGAGCATCAGGGGCTCGCGCCAGCCGAACTGTTCGCCAGGCTCAAGGCGCGCATGCCCGACGG
CGAGGATCTCGTCGTGACCCATGGCGATGCCTGCTTGCCGAATATCATGGTGGAAAATGGCCGCTTTTCT
GGATTCATCGACTGTGGCCGGCTGGGTGTGGCGGACCGCTATCAGGACATAGCGTTGGCTACCCGTGATA
TTGCTGAAGAGCTTGGCGGCGAATGGGCTGACCGCTTCCTCGTGCTTTACGGTATCGCCGCTCCCGATTC
GCAGCGCATCGCCTTCTATCGCCTTCTTGACGAGTTCTTCTGAGCGGGACTCTGGGGTTCGAAATGACCG
ACCAAGCGACGCCCAACCTGCCATCACGAGATTTCGATTCCACCGCCGCCTTCTATGAAAGGTTGGGCTT
CGGAATCGTTTTCCGGGACGCCGGCTGGATGATCCTCCAGCGCGGGGATCTCATGCTGGAGTTCTTCGCC
CACCCCAACTTGTTTATTGCAGCTTATAATGGTTACAAATAAAGCAATAGCATCACAAATTTCACAAATA
AAGCATTTTTTTCACTGCATTCTAGTTGTGGTTTGTCCAAACTCATCAATGTATCTTATCATGTCTGTAT
ACCGTCGACCTCTAGCTAGAGCTTGGCGTAATCATGGTCATAGCTGTTTCCTGTGTGAAATTGTTATCCG
CTCACAATTCCACACAACATACGAGCCGGAAGCATAAAGTGTAAAGCCTGGGGTGCCTAATGAGTGAGCT
AACTCACATTAATTGCGTTGCGCTCACTGCCCGCTTTCCAGTCGGGAAACCTGTCGTGCCAGCTGCATTA
ATGAATCGGCCAACGCGCGGGGAGAGGCGGTTTGCGTATTGGGCGCTCTTCCGCTTCCTCGCTCACTGAC
TCGCTGCGCTCGGTCGTTCGGCTGCGGCGAGCGGTATCAGCTCACTCAAAGGCGGTAATACGGTTATCCA
CAGAATCAGGGGATAACGCAGGAAAGAACATGTGAGCAAAAGGCCAGCAAAAGGCCAGGAACCGTAAAAA
GGCCGCGTTGCTGGCGTTTTTCCATAGGCTCCGCCCCCCTGACGAGCATCACAAAAATCGACGCTCAAGT
CAGAGGTGGCGAAACCCGACAGGACTATAAAGATACCAGGCGTTTCCCCCTGGAAGCTCCCTCGTGCGCT
CTCCTGTTCCGACCCTGCCGCTTACCGGATACCTGTCCGCCTTTCTCCCTTCGGGAAGCGTGGCGCTTTC
TCATAGCTCACGCTGTAGGTATCTCAGTTCGGTGTAGGTCGTTCGCTCCAAGCTGGGCTGTGTGCACGAA
CCCCCCGTTCAGCCCGACCGCTGCGCCTTATCCGGTAACTATCGTCTTGAGTCCAACCCGGTAAGACACG
ACTTATCGCCACTGGCAGCAGCCACTGGTAACAGGATTAGCAGAGCGAGGTATGTAGGCGGTGCTACAGA
GTTCTTGAAGTGGTGGCCTAACTACGGCTACACTAGAAGAACAGTATTTGGTATCTGCGCTCTGCTGAAG
CCAGTTACCTTCGGAAAAAGAGTTGGTAGCTCTTGATCCGGCAAACAAACCACCGCTGGTAGCGGTGGTT
TTTTTGTTTGCAAGCAGCAGATTACGCGCAGAAAAAAAGGATCTCAAGAAGATCCTTTGATCTTTTCTAC
GGGGTCTGACGCTCAGTGGAACGAAAACTCACGTTAAGGGATTTTGGTCATGAGATTATCAAAAAGGATC
TTCACCTAGATCCTTTTAAATTAAAAATGAAGTTTTAAATCAATCTAAAGTATATATGAGTAAACTTGGT
CTGACAGTTACCAATGCTTAATCAGTGAGGCACCTATCTCAGCGATCTGTCTATTTCGTTCATCCATAGT
TGCCTGACTCCCCGTCGTGTAGATAACTACGATACGGGAGGGCTTACCATCTGGCCCCAGTGCTGCAATG
ATACCGCGAGACCCACGCTCACCGGCTCCAGATTTATCAGCAATAAACCAGCCAGCCGGAAGGGCCGAGC
GCAGAAGTGGTCCTGCAACTTTATCCGCCTCCATCCAGTCTATTAATTGTTGCCGGGAAGCTAGAGTAAG
TAGTTCGCCAGTTAATAGTTTGCGCAACGTTGTTGCCATTGCTACAGGCATCGTGGTGTCACGCTCGTCG
TTTGGTATGGCTTCATTCAGCTCCGGTTCCCAACGATCAAGGCGAGTTACATGATCCCCCATGTTGTGCA
AAAAAGCGGTTAGCTCCTTCGGTCCTCCGATCGTTGTCAGAAGTAAGTTGGCCGCAGTGTTATCACTCAT
GGTTATGGCAGCACTGCATAATTCTCTTACTGTCATGCCATCCGTAAGATGCTTTTCTGTGACTGGTGAG
TACTCAACCAAGTCATTCTGAGAATAGTGTATGCGGCGACCGAGTTGCTCTTGCCCGGCGTCAATACGGG
ATAATACCGCGCCACATAGCAGAACTTTAAAAGTGCTCATCATTGGAAAACGTTCTTCGGGGCGAAAACT
CTCAAGGATCTTACCGCTGTTGAGATCCAGTTCGATGTAACCCACTCGTGCACCCAACTGATCTTCAGCA
TCTTTTACTTTCACCAGCGTTTCTGGGTGAGCAAAAACAGGAAGGCAAAATGCCGCAAAAAAGGGAATAA
GGGCGACACGGAAATGTTGAATACTCATACTCTTCCTTTTTCAATATTATTGAAGCATTTATCAGGGTTA
TTGTCTCATGAGCGGATACATATTTGAATGTATTTAGAAAAATAAACAAATAGGGGTTCCGCGCACATTT
CCCCGAAAAGTGCCACCTGACGTCGACGGATCGGGAGATCTCCCGATCCCCTATGGTGCACTCTCAGTAC
AATCTGCTCTGATGCCGCATAGTTAAGCCAGTATCTGCTCCCTGCTTGTGTGTTGGAGGTCGCTGAGTAG
TGCGCGAGCAAAATTTAAGCTACAACAAGGCAAGGCTTGACCGACAATTGCATGAAGAATCTGCTTAGGG
TTAGGCGTTTTGCGCTGCTTCGCGATGTACGGGCCAGATATACGCGTTGACATTGATTATTGACTAGTTA
TTAATAGTAATCAATTACGGGGTCATTAGTTCATAGCCCATATATGGAGTTCCGCGTTACATAACTTACG
GTAAATGGCCCGCCTGGCTGACCGCCCAACGACCCCCGCCCATTGACGTCAATAATGACGTATGTTCCCA
TAGTAACGCCAATAGGGACTTTCCATTGACGTCAATGGGTGGAGTATTTACGGTAAACTGCCCACTTGGC
AGTACATCAAGTGTATCATATGCCAAGTACGCCCCCTATTGACGTCAATGACGGTAAATGGCCCGCCTGG
CATTATGCCCAGTACATGACCTTATGGGACTTTCCTACTTGGCAGTACATCTACGTATTAGTCATCGCTA
TTACCATGGTGATGCGGTTTTGGCAGTACATCAATGGGCGTGGATAGCGGTTTGACTCACGGGGATTTCC
AAGTCTCCACCCCATTGACGTCAATGGGAGTTTGTTTTGGCACCAAAATCAACGGGACTTTCCAAAATGT
CGTAACAACTCCGCCCCATTGACGCAAATGGGCGGTAGGCGTGTACGGTGGGAGGTCTATATAAGCAGAG
CTCTCTGGCTAACTAGAGAACCCACTGCTTACTGGCTTATCGAAATTAATACGACTCACTATAGGGAGAC
CCAAGCTTATCGATACCGTCGACGCTAGCTCTGCCAAAGTTGAGCGTTTATTCTGAGCTTCTGCAAAAAG
AACAAGAAGGGTACCGAGCTCGGATCCACTAGTAACGGCCGCCAGTGTGCTGGAATTCTGCAGATATCCA
TGGCGGCCGCCGCCGCCATGCCCCGCCACCACGCGGGAGGAGAGGAGGGCGGCGCCGCCGGGCTCTGGGT
GAAGAGCGGCGCAGCGGCGGCGGCGGCGGGCGGGGGGCGCTTGGGCAGCGGCATGAAGGATGTGGAGTCG
GGCCGGGGCAGGGTGCTGCTGAACTCGGCAGCCGCCAGGGGCGACGGCCTGCTACTGCTGGGCACCCGCG
CGGCCACGCTTGGTGGCGGCGGCGGTGGCCTGAGGGAGAGCCGCCGGGGCAAGCAGGGGGCCCGGATGAG
CCTGCTGGGGAAGCCGCTCTCTTACACGAGTAGCCAGAGCTGCCGGCGCAACGTCAAGTACCGGCGGGTG
CAGAACTACCTGTACAACGTGCTGGAGAGACCCCGCGGCTGGGCGTTCATCTACCACGCTTTCGTTTTTC
TCCTTGTCTTTGGTTGCTTGATTTTGTCAGTGTTTTCTACCATCCCTGAGCACACAAAATTGGCCTCAAG
TTGCCTCTTGATCCTGGAGTTCGTGATGATTGTCGTCTTTGGTTTGGAGTTCATCATTCGAATCTGGTCT
GCGGGTTGCTGTTGTCGATATAGAGGATGGCAAGGAAGACTGAGGTTTGCTCGAAAGCCCTTCTGTGTTA
TAGATACCATTGTTCTTATCGCTTCAATAGCAGTTGTTTCTGCAAAAACTCAGGGTAATATTTTTGCCAC
GTCTGCACTCAGAAGTCTCCGTTTCCTACAGATCCTCCGCATGGTGCGCATGGACCGAAGGGGAGGCACT
TGGAAATTACTGGGTTCAGTGGTTTATGCTCACAGCAAGGAATTAATCACAGCTTGGTACATAGGATTTT
TGGTTCTTATTTTTTCGTCTTTCCTTGTCTATCTGGTGGAAAAGGATGCCAATAAAGAGTTTTCTACATA
TGCAGATGCTCTCTGGTGGGGCACAATTACATTGACAACTATTGGCTATGGAGACAAAACTCCCCTAACT
TGGCTGGGAAGATTGCTTTCTGCAGGCTTTGCACTCCTTGGCATTTCTTTCTTTGCACTTCCTGCCGGCA
TTCTTGGCTCAGGTTTTGCATTAAAAGTACAAGAACAACACCGCCAGAAACACTTTGAGAAAAGAAGGAA
CCCAGCTGCCAACCTCATTCAGTGTGTTTGGCGTAGTTACGCAGCTGATGAGAAATCTGTTTCCATTGCA
ACCTGGAAGCCACACTTGAAGGCCTTGCACACCTGCAGCCCTACCAAGAAAGAACAAGGGGAAGCATCAA
GCAGTTGGGGACAGTGGACATTGCGTCAGAAGCTAAGTTTTAAGGAGCGAGTGCGCATGGCTAGCCCCAG
GGGCCAGAGTATTAAGAGCCGACAAGCCTCAGTAGGTGACAGGAGGTCCCCAAGCACCGACATCACAGCC
GAGGGCAGTCCCACCAAAGTGCAGAAGAGCTGGAGCTTCAACGACCGAACCCGCTTCCGGCCCTCGCTGC
GCCTCAAAAGTTCTCAGCCAAAACCAGTGATAGATGCTGACACAGCCCTTGGCACTGATGATGTATATGA
TGAAAAAGGATGCCAGTGTGATGTATCAGTGGAAGACCTCACCCCACCACTTAAAACTGTCATTCGAGCT
ATCAGAATTATGAAATTTCATGTTGCAAAACGGAAGTTTAAGGAAACATTACGTCCATATGATGTAAAAG
ATGTCATTGAACAATATTCTGCTGGTCATCTGGACATGTTGTGTAGAATTAAAAGCCTTCAAACACGTGT
TGATCAAATTCTTGGAAAAGGGCAAATCACATCAGATAAGAAGAGCCGAGAGAAAATAACAGCAGAACAT
GAGACCACAGACGATCTCAGTATGCTCGGTCGGGTGGTCAAGGTTGAAAAACAGGTACAGTCCATAGAAT
CCAAGCTGGACTGCCTACTAGACATCTATCAACAGGTCCTTCGGAAAGGCTCTGCCTCAGCCCTCGCTTT
GGCTTCATTCCAGATCCCACCTTTTGAATGTGAACAGACATCTGACTATCAAAGCCCTGTGGATAGCAAA
GATCTTTCGGGTTCCGCACAAAACAGTGGCTGCTTATCCAGATCAACTAGTGCCAACATCTCGAGAGGCC
TGCAGTTCATTCTGACGCCAAATGAGTTCAGTGCCCAGACTTTCTACGCGCTTAGCCCTACTATGCACAG
TCAAGCAACACAGGTGCCAATTAGTCAAAGCGATGGCTCAGCAGTGGCAGCCACCAACACCATTGCAAAC
CAAATAAATACGGCACCCAAGCCAGCAGCCCCAACAACTTTACAGATCCCACCTCCTCTCCCAGCCATCA
AGCATCTGCCCAGGCCAGAAACTCTGCACCCTAACCCTGCAGGCTTACAGGAAAGCATTTCTGACGTCAC
CACCTGCCTTGTTGCCTCCAAGGAAAATGTTCAGGTTGCACAGTCAAATCTCACCAAGGACCGTTCTATG
AGGAAAAGCTTTGACATGGGAGGAGAAACTCTGTTGTCTGTCTGTCCCATGGTGCCGAAGGACTTGGGCA
AATCTTTGTCTGTGCAAAACCTGATCAGGTCGACCGAGGAACTGAATATACAACTTTCAGGGAGTGAGTC
AAGTGGCTCCAGAGGCAGCCAAGATTTTTACCCCAAATGGAGGGAATCCAAATTGTTTATAACTGATGAA
GAGGTGGGTCCCGAAGAGACAGAGACAGACACTTTTGATGCCGCACCGCAGCCTGCCAGGGAAGCTGCCT
TTGCATCAGACTCTCTAAGGACTGGAAGGTCACGATCATCTCAGAGCATTTGTAAGGCAGGAGAAAGTAC
AGATGCCCTCAGCTTGCCTCATGTCAAACTGAAATAAGTTCTTCATTTTCTTTCCAGGCATAGCAGTTCT
TTAGCCATACATATCATTGCATGAACTATTTCGAAAGCCCTTCTAAAAAGTTGAAATTGCAAGAATCGGG
AAGAACATGAAAGGCAGTTTATAAGCCCGTTACCTTTTAATTGCATGAAAATGCATGTTTAGGGATGGCT
AAAATTCCAAGGTGCATCGACATTAACCCACTCATTTAGTAATGTACCTTGAGTTAAAAAGCCTGAGAAA
CCAAACACAGCTAATGCTATGGGGTGTATGAATATGTCAAGTTTAGGTCATTTAGAAGATTTGACACTGT
ATTTTGAAATTATGGGAGTAAACACCTTCAAATTTCAGGCATTTCTGCTTTGTGACTAAATACAAACTAC
ATTTTCAAGATTAGGCCATAATGTATATTTAAACACAATGGCTATCAACAGCTGCTAATAAGGTATCAAC
TAAAGCAGAATTGGGGAATAATAGAAATGGCTGCTTATTTCAAGATATATTTGCCAACCCATTCCTATTC
AGTCATTTTATTATTAATGTAATTTGAATGTCAATTTGTGTGCTTTTGGTGATTTAGCGCCCGGGATCCG
CCCCTCTCCCTCCCCC
Features (pLannotate 1.2.2; 25 found; start..end, strand, type, name):
     96..558     +  misc_feature   IRES: internal ribosome entry site (IRES) of the encephalomyocarditis virus (EMCV)
    585..1280    +  CDS            mScarlet: mScarlet is a basic (constitutively fluorescent) red fluorescent protein published in 2016, derived from synthetic construct. It has moderate acid sensitivity.
   1305..1323    -  promoter       SP6 promoter: promoter for bacteriophage SP6 RNA polymerase
   1349..1573    +  polyA_signal   bGH poly(A) signal: bovine growth hormone polyadenylation signal
   1577..1598    +  promoter       SV40 promoter (fragment): SV40 enhancer and early promoter
   1619..2047    +  rep_origin     f1 ori (sequence partly withheld): f1 bacteriophage origin of replication; arrow indicates direction of (+) strand synthesis
   2061..2390    +  promoter       SV40 promoter: SV40 enhancer and early promoter
   2457..3248    +  CDS            neo: KKA2_KLEPN - Also known as kan, nptII. Experimental evidence at protein level: Swiss-Prot protein existence level 1. Resistance to kanamycin, neomycin, paromomycin, ribostamycin, butirosin and gentamicin B. From Klebsiella pneumoniae.
   3272..3430    +  CDS            ble (fragment): BLE_KLEPN - Experimental evidence at protein level: Swiss-Prot protein existence level 1. Binding protein with a strong affinity to the bleomycin family of antibiotics. Binds to CL990; an antimitotic-antibiotic compound. From Klebsiella pneumoniae.
   3425..3546    +  polyA_signal   SV40 poly(A) signal: SV40 polyadenylation signal
   3619..3635    -  protein_bind   lac operator: The lac repressor binds to the lac operator to inhibit transcription in E. coli. This inhibition can be relieved by adding lactose or isopropyl-β-D-thiogalactopyranoside (IPTG). lac repressor encoded by lacI
   3643..3673    -  promoter       lac promoter: promoter for the E. coli lac operon
   3688..3709    -  protein_bind   CAP binding site: CAP binding activates transcription in the presence of cAMP. E. coli catabolite activator protein
   3722..3814    -  CDS            lacI (fragment): lac repressor; lacI; The lac repressor binds to the lac operator to inhibit transcription in E. coli. This inhibition can be relieved by adding lactose or isopropyl-β-D-thiogalactopyranoside (IPTG).
   3997..4585    -  rep_origin     ori: high-copy-number ColE1/pMB1/pBR322/pUC origin of replication
   4756..5616    -  CDS            AmpR: β-lactamase; bla; confers resistance to ampicillin, carbenicillin, and related antibiotics
   5617..5721    -  promoter       AmpR promoter: bla
   5780..5832    -  misc_feature   bom (fragment): basis of mobility region from pBR322
   5987..6366    +  enhancer       CMV enhancer: human cytomegalovirus immediate early enhancer
   6367..6570    +  promoter       CMV promoter: human cytomegalovirus (CMV) immediate early promoter
   6566..6599    +  LTR            5' LTR (truncated) (fragment): truncated 5' long terminal repeat (LTR) from HIV-1
   6615..6633    +  promoter       T7 promoter: promoter for bacteriophage T7 RNA polymerase
   6640..6661    +  misc_feature   MCS (fragment): pBluescript multiple cloning site
   6672..6714    -  5'UTR          Xenopus globin 5'-UTR: translational enhancer from the 5'-UTR of the major beta-globin gene of Xenopus laevis
   6883..9612    +  CDS            KCNQ5: KCNQ5_HUMAN - Experimental evidence at protein level: Swiss-Prot protein existence level 1. Associates with KCNQ3 to form a potassium channel which contributes to M-type current, a slowly activating and deactivating potassium conductance which plays a critical role in determining the subthreshold electrical excitability of neurons. Therefore, it is important in the regulation of neuronal excitability. May contribute, with other potassium channels, to the molecular diversity of a heterogeneous population of M-channels, varying in kinetic and pharmacological properties, which underlie this physi
