[The description below was written by a language model from this plasmid's Addgene catalogue record and pLannotate feature annotations shown in this document.]
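Description:
hKCNQ5(WT).ires.mScarlet-pcDNA3 is a mammalian expression plasmid of about 10.2 kb, built on the pcDNA3 backbone, that carries the wild-type human KCNQ5 (Kv7.5) voltage-gated potassium channel coding sequence. The depositor specifies the KCNQ5-202 splice variant. It is maintained in E. coli through a high-copy ColE1/pUC-type origin with ampicillin selection (AmpR). The backbone also supplies an f1 origin and an SV40 promoter-driven neomycin resistance cassette with an SV40 poly(A) signal, which would permit G418 selection of stable mammalian transfectants.

The payload is a bicistronic unit. The CMV immediate-early enhancer and promoter sit upstream of a T7 promoter, followed by the KCNQ5 open reading frame, an EMCV internal ribosome entry site, the red fluorescent protein mScarlet, and the bovine growth hormone polyadenylation signal. Because the IRES allows mScarlet to be translated independently from the same transcript, red fluorescence marks channel-expressing cells without fusing a tag to KCNQ5, which is convenient for choosing transfected cells for recording. The T7 promoter allows in vitro synthesis of RNA for injection into Xenopus oocytes, the second expression route named in the record. A short match to the Xenopus beta-globin 5' UTR is annotated between the T7 promoter and the coding sequence, though in reverse orientation, so its functional role is unclear. The small HIV-1 LTR, ble, lacI and bom fragments called in the automated table are probably incidental homology hits or backbone remnants.

The stated purpose is heterologous expression in mammalian cell lines or oocytes. The associated publication concerns de novo KCNQ5 mutations in epilepsy and intellectual disability, which suggests that this wild-type construct served as the reference for comparison with variant channels.
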