Addgene plasmid #204361: hKCNQ5(WT).ires.mScarlet-pcDNA3
Purpose: Heterologous expression in mammalian cell lines or Xenopus oocyte (T7 RNA pol)
Depositing lab: Aguan Wei. Publication: Human KCNQ5 de novo mutations underlie epilepsy and intellectual disability. Wei AD, Wakenight P, Zwingman TA, Bard AM, Sahai N, Willemsen MH, Schelhaas HJ, Stegmann APA, Verhoeven JS, de Man SA, Wessels MW, Kleefstra T, Shinde DN, Helbig KL, Basinger A, Wagner VF, Rodriguez-Buritica D, Bryant E, Millichap JJ, Millen KJ, Dobyns WB, Ramirez JM, Kalume FK. J Neurophysiol. 2022 Jul 1;128(1):40-61. doi: 10.1152/jn.00509.2021. Epub 2022 May 18. PubMed 35583973.
Backbone
  Vector backbone: pcDNA3
  Vector type: Mammalian Expression
Growth in bacteria
  Bacterial resistance: Ampicillin, 100 μg/mL
  Growth temperature: 37°C
  Growth strain: DH5alpha
  Copy number: High Copy
Gene/Insert
  Gene/Insert name: KCNQ5
  Species: H. sapiens (human)
  GenBank ID: AF249278.1
  Entrez Gene: KCNQ5 (a.k.a. Kv7.5, MRD46)
  Promoter: CMV/T7 RNApol
  Cloning method: Gibson Cloning
Terms and licenses: Academic/Nonprofit Terms; Industry Terms: Not Available to Industry
Depositor comments: KCNQ5-202 splice variant (Ensembl).
How to cite: hKCNQ5(WT).ires.mScarlet-pcDNA3 was a gift from Aguan Wei (Addgene plasmid # 204361 ; http://n2t.net/addgene:204361 ; RRID:Addgene_204361)
